>Addgene plasmid #230336 | AiP14525 - pAAV-AiE0790h-minBG-SYFP2-P2A-3XFLAG-10aa-H2B-WPRE3-BGHpA (Alias: CN4525) | addgene full sequence | sequence record 470601 | Addgene NGS Result
AACTACGGCTACACTAGAAGAACAGTATTTGGTATCTGCGCTCTGCTGAAGCCAGTTACCTTCGGAAAAA
GAGTTGGTAGCTCTTGATCCGGCAAACAAACCACCGCTGGTAGCGGTGGTTTTTTTGTTTGCAAGCAGCA
GATTACGCGCAGAAAAAAAGGATCTCAAGAAGATCCTTTGATCTTTTCTACGGGGTCTGACGCTCAGTGG
AACGAAAACTCACGTTAAGGGATTTTGGTCATGAGATTATCAAAAAGGATCTTCACCTAGATCCTTTTAA
ATTAAAAATGAAGTTTTAAATCAATCTAAAGTATATATGAGTAAACTTGGTCTGACAGTTACCAATGCTT
AATCAGTGAGGCACCTATCTCAGCGATCTGTCTATTTCGTTCATCCATAGTTGCCTGACTCCCCGTCGTG
TAGATAACTACGATACGGGAGGGCTTACCATCTGGCCCCAGTGCTGCAATGATACCGCGAGACCCACGCT
CACCGGCTCCAGATTTATCAGCAATAAACCAGCCAGCCGGAAGGGCCGAGCGCAGAAGTGGTCCTGCAAC
TTTATCCGCCTCCATCCAGTCTATTAATTGTTGCCGGGAAGCTAGAGTAAGTAGTTCGCCAGTTAATAGT
TTGCGCAACGTTGTTGCCATTGCTACAGGCATCGTGGTGTCACGCTCGTCGTTTGGTATGGCTTCATTCA
GCTCCGGTTCCCAACGATCAAGGCGAGTTACATGATCCCCCATGTTGTGCAAAAAAGCGGTTAGCTCCTT
CGGTCCTCCGATCGTTGTCAGAAGTAAGTTGGCCGCAGTGTTATCACTCATGGTTATGGCAGCACTGCAT
AATTCTCTTACTGTCATGCCATCCGTAAGATGCTTTTCTGTGACTGGTGAGTACTCAACCAAGTCATTCT
GAGAATAGTGTATGCGGCGACCGAGTTGCTCTTGCCCGGCGTCAATACGGGATAATACCGCGCCACATAG
CAGAACTTTAAAAGTGCTCATCATTGGAAAACGTTCTTCGGGGCGAAAACTCTCAAGGATCTTACCGCTG
TTGAGATCCAGTTCGATGTAACCCACTCGTGCACCCAACTGATCTTCAGCATCTTTTACTTTCACCAGCG
TTTCTGGGTGAGCAAAAACAGGAAGGCAAAATGCCGCAAAAAAGGGAATAAGGGCGACACGGAAATGTTG
AATACTCATACTCTTCCTTTTTCAATATTATTGAAGCATTTATCAGGGTTATTGTCTCATGAGCGGATAC
ATATTTGAATGTATTTAGAAAAATAAACAAATAGGGGTTCCGCGCACATTTCCCCGAAAAGTGCCACCTG
ACGTCTAAGAAACCATTATTATCATGACATTAACCTATAAAAATAGGCGTATCACGAGGCCCTTTCGTCT
CGCGCGTTTCGGTGATGACGGTGAAAACCTCTGACACATGCAGCTCCCGGAGACGGTCACAGCTTGTCTG
TAAGCGGATGCCGGGAGCAGACAAGCCCGTCAGGGCGCGTCAGCGGGTGTTGGCGGGTGTCGGGGCTGGC
TTAACTATGCGGCATCAGAGCAGATTGTACTGAGAGTGCACCATAAAATTGTAAACGTTAATATTTTGTT
AAAATTCGCGTTAAATTTTTGTTAAATCAGCTCATTTTTTAACCAATAGACCGAAATCGGCAAAATCCCT
TATAAATCAAAAGAATAGCCCGAGATAGAGT
[37 nt withheld, positions 1712-1748]
AAAGAACGTGGACTCCAACGTCAAAGG
[141 nt withheld, positions 1776-1916]
G
[46 nt withheld, positions 1918-1963]
A
[95 nt withheld, positions 1965-2059]
TATGCGGTGTGAAATACCGCACAGATGCGTAAGGAGAAAATACCGCATCATATCAGCACACAATAGTCCA
TTATACGCGCGTATAATGGGCAATTGTGTGCTGATAGGCGCCCCTGCAGGCAGCTGCGCGCTCGCTCGCT
CACTGAGGCCGCCCGGGCAAAGCCCGGGCGTCGGGCGACCTTTGGTCGCCCGGCCTCAGTGAGCGAGCGA
GCGCGCAGAGAGGGAGTGGCCAACTCCATCACTAGGGGTTCCTGCGGCCGCTCGGTCCGCACGTGAGATC
TCATGCCTGCTATTGTCTTCCCAATCCTCCCCCTTGCTGTCCTGCCCCACCCCACCCCCCAGAATAGAAT
GACACCTACTCAGACAATGCGATGCAATTTCCTCATTTTATTAGGAAAGGACAGTGGGAGTGGCACCTTC
CAGGGTCAAGGAAGGCACGGGGGAGGGGCAAACAACAGATGGCTGGCAACTAGAAGGCACAGTCGAAGAT
CTCTCGAGCCACGGAATTGTCAGTGCCCAACAGCCGAGCCCCTGTCCAGCAGCGGGCAAGGCAGGCGGCG
ATGAGTTCCGCCGTGGCAAGAACTAACCAGGATTTATACAAGGAGGAGAAAATGAAAGCCATACGGGAAG
CAATAGCATGATACAAAGGCATTAAAGCAGCGTATCCACATAGCGTAAAAGGAGCAACATAGTTAAGAAT
ACCAGTCAATCTTTCACAAATTTTGTAATCCAGAGGTTGATTATGATATCGAATTCGCGGCCGCGGCGCG
CCTCATTACTTAGCGCTGGTGTACTTGGTGATGGCCTTAGTACCCTCGGACACGGCGTGCTTGGCCAACT
CCCCAGGCAGCAGCAGGCGCACGGCCGTCTGGATCTCCCTGGAGGTGATGGTCGAGCGCTTGTTGTAATG
CGCCAGGCGGGAAGCCTCACCTGCGATGCGCTCGAAAATGTCGTTCACAAACGAGTTCATGATGCCCATG
GCCTTGGACGAAATGCCGGTGTCAGGGTGGACCTGCTTCAGAACCTTATACACATAGATGGAATAGCTCT
CCTTGCGGCTGCGCTTGCGCTTCTTGCCGCCTTTCTTCTGCGCCTTAGTCACCGCCTTCTTGGAGCCCTT
TTTCGGGGCGGGAGCAGACTTCGCTGGCTCTGGGCCTCCGGAGCCTCCAGATCTGAGTCCGGACTTGTCA
TCGTCATCCTTGTAATCGATGTCATGATCTTTATAATCTCCGTCATGGTCTTTGTAGTCTCCACTAGCAC
CAGGCCCTGGATTCTCCTCTACATCCCCTGCCTGTTTCAACAGTGAGAAGTTGGTAGCACCAGAGCCCTT
GTACAGCTCGTCCATGCCGAGAGTGATCCCGGCGGCGGTCACGAACTCCAGCAGGACCATGTGATCGCGC
TTCTCGTTGGGGTCTTTGCTCAGCTTGGACTGGTAGCTCAGGTAGTGGTTGTCGGGCAGCAGCACGGGGC
CGTCGCCGATGGGGGTGTTCTGCTGGTAGTGGTCGGCGAGCTGCACGCCGCCGTCCTCGATGTTGTGGCG
GATCTTGAAGTTGGCCTTGATGCCGTTCTTCTGCTTGTCGGCGGTGATATAGACGTTGTGGCTGTTGTAG
TTGTACTCCAGCTTGTGCCCCAGGATGTTGCCGTCCTCCTTGAAGTCGATGCCCTTCAGCTCGATGCGGT
TCACCAGGGTGTCGCCCTCGAACTTCACCTCGGCGCGGGTCTTGTAGTTGCCGTCGTCTTTGAAGAAGAT
GGTGCGCTCCTGGACGTAGCCTTCGGGCATGGCGGACTTGAAGAAGTCGTGCTGCTTCATGTGGTCGGGG
TAGCGGGCGAAGCACTGCACGCCGTAGCCCAGGGTGGTCACGAGGGTGGGCCAGGGCACGGGCAGCTTGC
CGGTGGTGCAGATCAGCTTCAGGGTCAGCTTGCCGTAGGTGGCATCGCCCTCGCCCTCGCCGGACACGCT
GAACTTGTGGCCGTTGACATCGCCGTCCAGCTCGACCAGGATGGGCACCACCCCGGTGAACAGCTCCTCG
CCCTTGGAGACCATGGTGGCGACCGGTAGCGCTAGCTTCGAAAGATCTGGATCCCAGAAGCAAATGTAAG
CAATAGATGGCTCTGCCCTGACTTTTATGCCCAGCCCGAGCTCTTACCAGCACAGCACTGCCCTCTAGGA
ACTTTATCCATTCTGCAGGGAAATGGAAGATCATGGAAGAAAGCAGTGTGTGGATGGTGAAGTGCCCTTC
ACAGGCACTTTGATTTTGGAGGCAGAACTGGGCCTGCCAGAAGAAGCCACCATGGTCTCATCAGGCCAGG
CCCCCTCAGACACCCTGGAGGTTTTGTCTGTTGCTGCTTCACTTTCAATGTGTGATTCCCAACTGCTTAG
CTGCCTTTTACAGCGATGGGCTGAAATGTCCCCTTGGTCTCTTGCTCCTTCCCTTATTCCTCCAGCCCCA
CCCACCAGGAGCCCGCCTGCCACTAAATTGCCATGCCAGCAATTTTCTCAGCCGCTTAAAAGGCCATCAA
GACAGCATCAAACTGCCTGTGCATGCTAAACCCAAACGCTTATGGAGCAGAGCCCAGAGTGGGATGCTAA
ATTGGATTCTATCAAATCAACATCAGCTGCGTGCAAGTCGCTGATAATGAAAGGCTCCTAACGATGGCGT
TCATCGCTATAAAGAGATGACTAAGAGCTAAGAATGGATGGCTGCTGGCTCTTGCTGGGATGGGAAGGAG
GCACCGGGGAGAGGCTGTGGTGATGGACTATCCCTTGTGGATGCTGGCTGGAGAGGGGAGGAAGGAGGAG
TCAGATAAGGGATGTTCTCCATTTTTGGAAGGGGGATGGATATAGGAGAGATAGTCATGTTCTCCATTCT
TTCTTACACACACTCAAAACCCAGAAACACATTGAAGTCATGAAGGTGGACGCGTGCGGCCGCAGGAACC
CCTAGTGATGGAGTTGGCCACTCCCTCTCTGCGCGCTCGCTCGCTCACTGAGGCCGGGCGACCAAAGGTC
GCCCGACGCCCGGGCGGCCTCAGTGAGCGAGCGAGCGCGCAGCTGCCTGCAGGACATGTTATCAGCACAC
AATAGTCCATTATACGCGCGTATAATGGGCAATTGTGTGCTGATATGAGCAAAAGGCCAGCAAAAGGCCA
GGAACCGTAAAAAGGCCGCGTTGCTGGCGTTTTTCCATAGGCTCCGCCCCCCTGACGAGCATCACAAAAA
TCGACGCTCAAGTCAGAGGTGGCGAAACCCGACAGGACTATAAAGATACCAGGCGTTTCCCCCTGGAAGC
TCCCTCGTGCGCTCTCCTGTTCCGACCCTGCCGCTTACCGGATACCTGTCCGCCTTTCTCCCTTCGGGAA
GCGTGGCGCTTTCTCATAGCTCACGCTGTAGGTATCTCAGTTCGGTGTAGGTCGTTCGCTCCAAGCTGGG
CTGTGTGCACGAACCCCCCGTTCAGCCCGACCGCTGCGCCTTATCCGGTAACTATCGTCTTGAGTCCAAC
CCGGTAAGACACGACTTATCGCCACTGGCAGCAGCCACTGGTAACAGGATTAGCAGAGCGAGGTATGTAG
GCGGTGCTACAGAGTTCTTGAAGTGGTGGCCT
Features (pLannotate 1.2.2; 21 found; start..end, strand, type, name):
    339..1199    -  CDS            AmpR: β-lactamase; bla; confers resistance to ampicillin, carbenicillin, and related antibiotics
   1200..1304    -  promoter       AmpR promoter: bla
   1399..1434    +  CDS            rop (fragment): Rop protein, which maintains plasmids at low copy number; rop
   1536..1585    +  misc_feature   bom (fragment): basis of mobility region from pBR322
   1586..2041    -  rep_origin     f1 ori (sequence partly withheld): f1 bacteriophage origin of replication; arrow indicates direction of (+) strand synthesis
   2060..2109    +  misc_feature   bom (fragment): basis of mobility region from pBR322
   2110..2137    -  misc_feature   telL: telL; telomeric sequence from coliphage N15
   2138..2165    -  misc_feature   telR: telR; telomeric sequence from coliphage N15
   2172..2312    -  repeat_region  AAV2 ITR: inverted terminal repeat of adeno-associated virus serotype 2 inverted
   2430..2541    -  polyA_signal   bGH poly(A) signal: bovine growth hormone polyadenylation signal
   2558..2638    -  misc_feature   WPRE (fragment): woodchuck hepatitis virus posttranscriptional regulatory element
   2644..2801    -  misc_feature   WPRE (fragment): woodchuck hepatitis virus posttranscriptional regulatory element
   2835..3212    -  CDS            H2B: human histone H2B; HIST1H2BJ
   3243..3308    -  CDS            3xFLAG: three tandem FLAG® epitope tags, followed by an enterokinase cleavage site
   3387..4103    -  CDS            SYFP2: SYFP2 is a basic (constitutively fluorescent) yellow fluorescent protein published in 2006, derived from Aequorea victoria. It is reported to be a very rapidly-maturing monomer with moderate acid sensitivity.
   4359..4375    +  CDS            Cdt1 (30-120) (fragment): degron consisting of residues 30-120 of human Cdt1 (Zielke and Edgar, 2015)
   5028..5055    -  repeat_region  AAV2 ITR (fragment): inverted terminal repeat of adeno-associated virus serotype 2 inverted
   5084..5111    -  repeat_region  AAV2 ITR (fragment): inverted terminal repeat of adeno-associated virus serotype 2 inverted
   5129..5156    -  misc_feature   telL: telL; telomeric sequence from coliphage N15
   5157..5184    -  misc_feature   telR: telR; telomeric sequence from coliphage N15
   5241..168     -  rep_origin     ori (across the origin): high-copy-number ColE1/pMB1/pBR322/pUC origin of replication
