[The description below was written by a language model from this plasmid's Addgene catalogue record and pLannotate feature annotations shown in this document.]
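Description:
AiP14525 - pAAV-AiE0790h-minBG-SYFP2-P2A-3XFLAG-10aa-H2B-WPRE3-BGHpA (alias CN4525) is an AAV transfer plasmid built on a pAAV2 backbone and used to package a recombinant enhancer-reporter genome. It is about 5.7 kb. In bacteria it is maintained through a high-copy ColE1/pUC-type origin and selected with ampicillin via the β-lactamase gene; an f1 phage origin is also present. The annotation finds one complete AAV2 inverted terminal repeat and, on the other side of the cassette, only short ITR fragments. This may reflect incomplete detection of the repeat in the sequencing record, not necessarily a missing element. Short matches to phage N15 telL/telR sequences lie just outside each ITR, and small rop and bom fragments are backbone remnants.

Between the ITRs, the enhancer AiE0790h sits upstream of the minimal beta-globin promoter (minBG). Neither element is annotated in the feature table, but they presumably fall in the unannotated stretch upstream of the reporter, where a tiny "Cdt1" hit is most likely a spurious match. A minimal promoter has little activity on its own, so expression depends on the enhancer, which is designed to restrict it to specific brain cell populations; the record does not say which ones. The synthetic payload encodes the yellow fluorescent protein SYFP2, a P2A self-cleaving peptide, and human histone H2B carrying an N-terminal 3xFLAG tag joined by a 10-amino-acid linker. A labelled cell therefore produces soluble fluorescence together with a separate, chromatin-bound FLAG epitope in the nucleus, which in principle allows antibody-based detection of nuclei. A shortened WPRE (WPRE3) boosts transcript expression, and the bovine growth hormone polyadenylation signal ends the transcript. The plasmid belongs to a collection of enhancer AAVs for genetic access to cortical cell types.
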