Addgene plasmid #230336: AiP14525 - pAAV-AiE0790h-minBG-SYFP2-P2A-3XFLAG-10aa-H2B-WPRE3-BGHpA (Alias: CN4525)
Purpose: AiE0790h is an enhancer sequence, designed to drive AAV-mediated transgene expression in specific populations of brain cells
Depositing lab: Allen Institute for Brain Science & Boaz Levi. Depositing organization: Allen Institute. Publication: A suite of enhancer AAVs and transgenic mouse lines for genetic access to cortical cell types. Ben-Simon Y, Hooper M, Narayan S, Daigle TL, Dwivedi D, Way SW, Oster A, Stafford DA, Mich JK, Taormina MJ, Martinez RA, Opitz-Araya X, Roth JR, Alexander JR, Allen S, Amster A, Arbuckle J, Ayala A, Baker PM, Bakken TE, Barcelli T, Barta S, Bendrick J, Bertagnolli D, Bielstein C, Bishwakarma P, Bowlus J, Boyer G, Brouner K, Casian B, Casper T, Chakka AB, Chakrabarty R, Chance RK, Chavan S, Clark M, Colbert K, Collman F, Daniel S, Departee M, DiValentin P, Donadio N, Dotson N, Egdorf T, Fliss T, Gabitto M, Garcia J, Gary A, Gasperini M, Gloe J, Goldy J, Gore BB, Graybuck L, Greisman N, Haeseleer F, Halterman C, Haradon Z, Hastings SD, Helback O, Ho W, Hockemeyer D, Huang C, Huff S, Hunker A, Johansen N, Jones D, Juneau Z, Kalmbach B, Kannan M, Khem S, Kussick E, Kutsal R, Larsen R, Lee C, Lee AY, Leibly M, Lenz GH, Li S, Liang E, Lusk N, Madigan Z, Malloy J, Malone J, McCue R, Melchor J, Mollenkopf T, Moosman S, Morin E, Newman D, Ng L, Ngo K, Omstead V, Otto S, Oyama A, Pena N, Pham T, Phillips E, Pom CA, Potekhina L, Ransford S, Ray PL, Rette D, Reynoldson C, Rimorin C, Rocha D, Ruiz A, Sanchez REA, Sawyer L, Sedeno-Cortes A, Sevigny JP, Shapovalova N, Shepard N, Shulga L, Sigler AR, Siverts L, Soliman S, Somasundaram S, Staats B, Stewart K, Szelenyi E, Tieu M, Trader C, Tran A, van Velthoven CTJ, Walker M, Wang Y, Weed N, Wirthlin M, Wood T, Wynalda B, Yao Z, Zhou T, Ariza J, Dee N, Reding M, Ronellenfitch K, Mufti S, Sunkin SM, Smith KA, Esposito L, Waters J, Thyagarajan B, Yao S, Lein ES, Zeng H, Levi BP, Ngai J, Ting JT, Tasic B. Cell. 2025 May 16:S0092-8674(25)00513-6. doi: 10.1016/j.cell.2025.05.002. PubMed 40403729.
Backbone
  Vector backbone: pAAV2
  Vector type: AAV
Growth in bacteria
  Bacterial resistance: Ampicillin, 100 μg/mL
  Growth temperature: 37°C
  Growth strain: NEB Stable
  Copy number: High Copy
Gene/Insert
  Gene/Insert name: SYFP2-P2A-3XFLAG-10aa-H2B
  Species: Synthetic
  Promoter: minBG
  Cloning method: Gibson Cloning
Terms and licenses: Academic/Nonprofit Terms; Industry Terms: Not Available to Industry
How to cite: AiP14525 - pAAV-AiE0790h-minBG-SYFP2-P2A-3XFLAG-10aa-H2B-WPRE3-BGHpA (Alias: CN4525) was a gift from Allen Institute for Brain Science & Boaz Levi (Addgene plasmid # 230336 ; http://n2t.net/addgene:230336 ; RRID:Addgene_230336)
